Addgene plasmid #76630: STK38L gRNA (BRDN0001149450)
Purpose: 3rd generation lentiviral gRNA plasmid targeting human STK38L
Depositing lab: John Doench & David Root. Depositing organization: Broad Institute. Publication: Optimized sgRNA design to maximize activity and minimize off-target effects of CRISPR-Cas9. Doench JG, Fusi N, Sullender M, Hegde M, Vaimberg EW, Donovan KF, Smith I, Tothova Z, Wilen C, Orchard R, Virgin HW, Listgarten J, Root DE. Nat Biotechnol. 2016 Jan 18. doi: 10.1038/nbt.3437. PubMed 26780180.
Backbone
  Vector backbone: lentiGuide-Puro
  Backbone manufacturer: Zhang Lab (Addgene plasmid # 52963)
  Vector type: Mammalian Expression, Lentiviral, CRISPR
  Selectable markers: Puromycin
Growth in bacteria
  Bacterial resistance: Ampicillin, 100 μg/mL
  Growth temperature: 37°C
  Growth strain: DH5alpha
  Copy number: High Copy
Gene/Insert
  Gene/Insert name: STK38L (alt names: STK38L; NM_015000.3)
  gRNA/shRNA sequence: ATAGATGCGATCCACCAGTT
  Species: H. sapiens (human)
  Entrez Gene: STK38L (a.k.a. NDR2)
  Promoter: hU6
  Cloning method: Unknown
  Sequencing primers: 5′ U6-F; 3′ pS2-R
Terms and licenses: Academic/Nonprofit Terms; Industry Terms: Not Available to Industry
Depositor comments: The gRNA was designed to target the following Genbank reference sequence(s): NM_015000.3. Note that this plasmid does NOT contain Cas9. It should be used in conjunction with lentiCas9-Blast (Addgene #52962) or otherwise with cell lines already expressing Cas9. Browse the full kinome gRNA library at http://www.addgene.org/pooled-library/broadgpp-human-kinome/ or visit http://www.broadinstitute.org/rnai/public/ for detailed protocols and information.
How to cite: STK38L gRNA (BRDN0001149450) was a gift from John Doench & David Root (Addgene plasmid # 76630 ; http://n2t.net/addgene:76630 ; RRID:Addgene_76630)
