[The description below was written by a language model from this plasmid's Addgene catalogue record and pLannotate feature annotations shown in this document.]
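Description:
STK38L gRNA (BRDN0001149450) is a third-generation lentiviral guide RNA plasmid built on the lentiGuide-Puro backbone and designed to target human STK38L (also known as NDR2), with the guide designed against the gene's reference transcript. It is maintained in E. coli through a high-copy ColE1/pUC-type origin and β-lactamase (ampicillin resistance). The backbone also carries an f1 origin, an SV40 origin and poly(A) signal, and remnants of lac and T7/T3 promoter elements that play no role in the payload.

The transfer cassette begins with an RSV promoter fused to a truncated HIV-1 5' LTR, which makes genomic RNA production Tat-independent. This is followed by the Ψ packaging signal with a partial gag sequence and the Rev response element, which allows Rev-dependent nuclear export. Downstream, a human U6 RNA polymerase III promoter drives the STK38L-specific spacer joined to the Streptococcus pyogenes Cas9 guide RNA scaffold. A cPPT/CTS element, which aids nuclear import of the viral genome, sits after the scaffold. An EF-1α core promoter with its intron A then expresses puromycin N-acetyltransferase for selection of transduced mammalian cells, with a WPRE to enhance transcript expression. The cassette ends in a ΔU3 self-inactivating 3' LTR.

The plasmid does not encode Cas9, so it must be paired with a separate Cas9 lentiviral vector or used in cells that already express Cas9. It belongs to a human kinome guide collection arising from work on optimised sgRNA design, and is suited to CRISPR knockout of STK38L in human cells.
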