Features (pLannotate 1.2.2; 29 found; start..end, strand, type, name):
     14..80      +  CDS            small t antigen (fragment): SV40 (simian virus 40) small t antigen
    106..317     +  promoter       EF-1α core promoter: core promoter for human elongation factor EF-1α
    318..1256    +  intron         EF-1α intron A: intron upstream of the start codon of human EF-1α
   1278..1877    +  CDS            PuroR (fragment): puromycin N-acetyltransferase; pac from Streptomyces; confers resistance to puromycin
   1893..2481    +  misc_feature   WPRE: woodchuck hepatitis virus posttranscriptional regulatory element
   2532..2551    +  misc_feature   cPPT/CTS (fragment): central polypurine tract and central termination sequence of HIV-1
   2553..2786    +  LTR            3' LTR (ΔU3): self-inactivating 3' long terminal repeat (LTR) from HIV-1
   2864..2985    +  polyA_signal   SV40 poly(A) signal: SV40 polyadenylation signal
   3025..3160    +  rep_origin     SV40 ori: SV40 origin of replication
   3181..3199    -  promoter       T7 promoter: promoter for bacteriophage T7 RNA polymerase
   3207..3362    +  CDS            lacZα (fragment): LacZα fragment of β-galactosidase; lacZ fragment
   3367..3795    +  rep_origin     f1 ori (sequence partly withheld): f1 bacteriophage origin of replication; arrow indicates direction of (+) strand synthesis
   3848..3952    +  promoter       AmpR promoter: bla
   3953..4813    +  CDS            AmpR: β-lactamase; bla; confers resistance to ampicillin, carbenicillin, and related antibiotics
   4984..5572    +  rep_origin     ori: high-copy-number ColE1/pMB1/pBR322/pUC origin of replication
   5755..5847    +  CDS            lacI (fragment): lac repressor; lacI; The lac repressor binds to the lac operator to inhibit transcription in E. coli. This inhibition can be relieved by adding lactose or isopropyl-β-D-thiogalactopyranoside (IPTG).
   5860..5881    +  protein_bind   CAP binding site: CAP binding activates transcription in the presence of cAMP. E. coli catabolite activator protein
   5896..5926    +  promoter       lac promoter: promoter for the E. coli lac operon
   5934..5950    +  protein_bind   lac operator: The lac repressor binds to the lac operator to inhibit transcription in E. coli. This inhibition can be relieved by adding lactose or isopropyl-β-D-thiogalactopyranoside (IPTG). lac repressor encoded by lacI
   5995..6013    +  promoter       T3 promoter: promoter for bacteriophage T3 RNA polymerase
   6041..6267    +  promoter       RSV promoter: Rous sarcoma virus enhancer/promoter
   6268..6448    +  LTR            5' LTR (truncated): truncated 5' long terminal repeat (LTR) from HIV-1
   6495..6620    +  misc_feature   HIV-1 Ψ: packaging signal of human immunodeficiency virus type 1
   6604..6967    +  CDS            HIV-1 gag (fragment): gag protein from human immunodeficiency virus 1; gag
   7113..7346    +  misc_feature   RRE: The Rev response element (RRE) of HIV-1 allows for Rev-dependent mRNA export from the nucleus to the cytoplasm.
   7723..7749    +  CDS            Rev (fragment): human immunodeficiency virus 1 (HIV-1) Rev protein; rev; enhances nuclear export of unspliced and incompletely spliced viral mRNAs
   7753..7993    +  promoter       U6 promoter: RNA polymerase III promoter for human U6 snRNA
   8023..8098    +  misc_RNA       gRNA scaffold: guide RNA scaffold for the Streptococcus pyogenes CRISPR/Cas9 system
   8154..8271    +  misc_feature   cPPT/CTS: central polypurine tract and central termination sequence of HIV-1
>Addgene plasmid #76630 | STK38L gRNA (BRDN0001149450) | addgene full sequence | sequence record 186200 | Addgene Assembled Sequence
CCCGGGTGCAAAGATGGATAAAGTTTTAAACAGAGAGGAATCTTTGCAGCTAATGGACCTTCTAGGTCTT
GAAAGGAGTGGGAATTGGCTCCGGTGCCCGTCAGTGGGCAGAGCGCACATCGCCCACAGTCCCCGAGAAG
TTGGGGGGAGGGGTCGGCAATTGATCCGGTGCCTAGAGAAGGTGGCGCGGGGTAAACTGGGAAAGTGATG
TCGTGTACTGGCTCCGCCTTTTTCCCGAGGGTGGGGGAGAACCGTATATAAGTGCAGTAGTCGCCGTGAA
CGTTCTTTTTCGCAACGGGTTTGCCGCCAGAACACAGGTAAGTGCCGTGTGTGGTTCCCGCGGGCCTGGC
CTCTTTACGGGTTATGGCCCTTGCGTGCCTTGAATTACTTCCACCTGGCTGCAGTACGTGATTCTTGATC
CCGAGCTTCGGGTTGGAAGTGGGTGGGAGAGTTCGAGGCCTTGCGCTTAAGGAGCCCCTTCGCCTCGTGC
TTGAGTTGAGGCCTGGCCTGGGCGCTGGGGCCGCCGCGTGCGAATCTGGTGGCACCTTCGCGCCTGTCTC
GCTGCTTTCGATAAGTCTCTAGCCATTTAAAATTTTTGATGACCTGCTGCGACGCTTTTTTTCTGGCAAG
ATAGTCTTGTAAATGCGGGCCAAGATCTGCACACTGGTATTTCGGTTTTTGGGGCCGCGGGCGGCGACGG
GGCCCGTGCGTCCCAGCGCACATGTTCGGCGAGGCGGGGCCTGCGAGCGCGGCCACCGAGAATCGGACGG
GGGTAGTCTCAAGCTGGCCGGCCTGCTCTGGTGCCTGGCCTCGCGCCGCCGTGTATCGCCCCGCCCTGGG
CGGCAAGGCTGGCCCGGTCGGCACCAGTTGCGTGAGCGGAAAGATGGCCGCTTCCCGGCCCTGCTGCAGG
GAGCTCAAAATGGAGGACGCGGCGCTCGGGAGAGCGGGCGGGTGAGTCACCCACACAAAGGAAAAGGGCC
TTTCCGTCCTCAGCCGTCGCTTCATGTGACTCCACGGAGTACCGGGCGCCGTCCAGGCACCTCGATTAGT
TCTCGAGCTTTTGGAGTACGTCGTCTTTAGGTTGGGGGGAGGGGTTTTATGCGATGGAGTTTCCCCACAC
TGAGTGGGTGGAGACTGAAGTTAGGCCAGCTTGGCACTTGATGTAATTCTCCTTGGAATTTGCCCTTTTT
GAGTTTGGATCTTGGTTCATTCTCAAGCCTCAGACAGTGGTTCAAAGTTTTTTTCTTCCATTTCAGGTGT
CGTGACGTACGGCCACCATGACCGAGTACAAGCCCACGGTGCGCCTCGCCACCCGCGACGACGTCCCCAG
GGCCGTACGCACCCTCGCCGCCGCGTTCGCCGACTACCCCGCCACGCGCCACACCGTCGATCCGGACCGC
CACATCGAGCGGGTCACCGAGCTGCAAGAACTCTTCCTCACGCGCGTCGGGCTCGACATCGGCAAGGTGT
GGGTCGCGGACGACGGCGCCGCCGTGGCGGTCTGGACCACGCCGGAGAGCGTCGAAGCGGGGGCGGTGTT
CGCCGAGATCGGCCCGCGCATGGCCGAGTTGAGCGGTTCCCGGCTGGCCGCGCAGCAACAGATGGAAGGC
CTCCTGGCGCCGCACCGGCCCAAGGAGCCCGCGTGGTTCCTGGCCACCGTCGGAGTCTCGCCCGACCACC
AGGGCAAGGGTCTGGGCAGCGCCGTCGTGCTCCCCGGAGTGGAGGCGGCCGAGCGCGCCGGGGTGCCCGC
CTTCCTGGAGACCTCCGCGCCCCGCAACCTCCCCTTCTACGAGCGGCTCGGCTTCACCGTCACCGCCGAC
GTCGAGGTGCCCGAAGGACCGCGCACCTGGTGCATGACCCGCAAGCCCGGTGCCTGAACGCGTTAAGTCG
ACAATCAACCTCTGGATTACAAAATTTGTGAAAGATTGACTGGTATTCTTAACTATGTTGCTCCTTTTAC
GCTATGTGGATACGCTGCTTTAATGCCTTTGTATCATGCTATTGCTTCCCGTATGGCTTTCATTTTCTCC
TCCTTGTATAAATCCTGGTTGCTGTCTCTTTATGAGGAGTTGTGGCCCGTTGTCAGGCAACGTGGCGTGG
TGTGCACTGTGTTTGCTGACGCAACCCCCACTGGTTGGGGCATTGCCACCACCTGTCAGCTCCTTTCCGG
GACTTTCGCTTTCCCCCTCCCTATTGCCACGGCGGAACTCATCGCCGCCTGCCTTGCCCGCTGCTGGACA
GGGGCTCGGCTGTTGGGCACTGACAATTCCGTGGTGTTGTCGGGGAAATCATCGTCCTTTCCTTGGCTGC
TCGCCTGTGTTGCCACCTGGATTCTGCGCGGGACGTCCTTCTGCTACGTCCCTTCGGCCCTCAATCCAGC
GGACCTTCCTTCCCGCGGCCTGCTGCCGGCTCTGCGGCCTCTTCCGCGTCTTCGCCTTCGCCCTCAGACG
AGTCGGATCTCCCTTTGGGCCGCCTCCCCGCGTCGACTTTAAGACCAATGACTTACAAGGCAGCTGTAGA
TCTTAGCCACTTTTTAAAAGAAAAGGGGGGACTGGAAGGGCTAATTCACTCCCAACGAAGACAAGATCTG
CTTTTTGCTTGTACTGGGTCTCTCTGGTTAGACCAGATCTGAGCCTGGGAGCTCTCTGGCTAACTAGGGA
ACCCACTGCTTAAGCCTCAATAAAGCTTGCCTTGAGTGCTTCAAGTAGTGTGTGCCCGTCTGTTGTGTGA
CTCTGGTAACTAGAGATCCCTCAGACCCTTTTAGTCAGTGTGGAAAATCTCTAGCAGTACGTATAGTAGT
TCATGTCATCTTATTATTCAGTATTTATAACTTGCAAAGAAATGAATATCAGAGAGTGAGAGGAACTTGT
TTATTGCAGCTTATAATGGTTACAAATAAAGCAATAGCATCACAAATTTCACAAATAAAGCATTTTTTTC
ACTGCATTCTAGTTGTGGTTTGTCCAAACTCATCAATGTATCTTATCATGTCTGGCTCTAGCTATCCCGC
CCCTAACTCCGCCCATCCCGCCCCTAACTCCGCCCAGTTCCGCCCATTCTCCGCCCCATGGCTGACTAAT
TTTTTTTATTTATGCAGAGGCCGAGGCCGCCTCGGCCTCTGAGCTATTCCAGAAGTAGTGAGGAGGCTTT
TTTGGAGGCCTAGGGACGTACCCAATTCGCCCTATAGTGAGTCGTATTACGCGCGCTCACTGGCCGTCGT
TTTACAACGTCGTGACTGGGAAAACCCTGGCGTTACCCAACTTAATCGCCTTGCAGCACATCCCCCTTTC
GCCAGCTGGCGTAATAGCGAAGAGGCCCGCACCGATCGCCCTTCCCAACAGTTGCGCAGCCTGAATGGCG
AATGGG
[124 nt withheld, positions 3367-3490]
C
[91 nt withheld, positions 3492-3582]
A
[49 nt withheld, positions 3584-3632]
CCTTTGACGTTGGAGTCCACGTTCTTT
[37 nt withheld, positions 3660-3696]
ACCCTATCTCGGTCTATTCTTTTGATTTATAAGGGATTTTGCCGATTTCGGCCTATTGGTTAAAAAATGA
GCTGATTTAACAAAAATTTAACGCGAATTTTAACAAAATATTAACGCTTACAATTTAGGTGGCACTTTTC
GGGGAAATGTGCGCGGAACCCCTATTTGTTTATTTTTCTAAATACATTCAAATATGTATCCGCTCATGAG
ACAATAACCCTGATAAATGCTTCAATAATATTGAAAAAGGAAGAGTATGAGTATTCAACATTTCCGTGTC
GCCCTTATTCCCTTTTTTGCGGCATTTTGCCTTCCTGTTTTTGCTCACCCAGAAACGCTGGTGAAAGTAA
AAGATGCTGAAGATCAGTTGGGTGCACGAGTGGGTTACATCGAACTGGATCTCAACAGCGGTAAGATCCT
TGAGAGTTTTCGCCCCGAAGAACGTTTTCCAATGATGAGCACTTTTAAAGTTCTGCTATGTGGCGCGGTA
TTATCCCGTATTGACGCCGGGCAAGAGCAACTCGGTCGCCGCATACACTATTCTCAGAATGACTTGGTTG
AGTACTCACCAGTCACAGAAAAGCATCTTACGGATGGCATGACAGTAAGAGAATTATGCAGTGCTGCCAT
AACCATGAGTGATAACACTGCGGCCAACTTACTTCTGACAACGATCGGAGGACCGAAGGAGCTAACCGCT
TTTTTGCACAACATGGGGGATCATGTAACTCGCCTTGATCGTTGGGAACCGGAGCTGAATGAAGCCATAC
CAAACGACGAGCGTGACACCACGATGCCTGTAGCAATGGCAACAACGTTGCGCAAACTATTAACTGGCGA
ACTACTTACTCTAGCTTCCCGGCAACAATTAATAGACTGGATGGAGGCGGATAAAGTTGCAGGACCACTT
CTGCGCTCGGCCCTTCCGGCTGGCTGGTTTATTGCTGATAAATCTGGAGCCGGTGAGCGTGGGTCTCGCG
GTATCATTGCAGCACTGGGGCCAGATGGTAAGCCCTCCCGTATCGTAGTTATCTACACGACGGGGAGTCA
GGCAACTATGGATGAACGAAATAGACAGATCGCTGAGATAGGTGCCTCACTGATTAAGCATTGGTAACTG
TCAGACCAAGTTTACTCATATATACTTTAGATTGATTTAAAACTTCATTTTTAATTTAAAAGGATCTAGG
TGAAGATCCTTTTTGATAATCTCATGACCAAAATCCCTTAACGTGAGTTTTCGTTCCACTGAGCGTCAGA
CCCCGTAGAAAAGATCAAAGGATCTTCTTGAGATCCTTTTTTTCTGCGCGTAATCTGCTGCTTGCAAACA
AAAAAACCACCGCTACCAGCGGTGGTTTGTTTGCCGGATCAAGAGCTACCAACTCTTTTTCCGAAGGTAA
CTGGCTTCAGCAGAGCGCAGATACCAAATACTGTTCTTCTAGTGTAGCCGTAGTTAGGCCACCACTTCAA
GAACTCTGTAGCACCGCCTACATACCTCGCTCTGCTAATCCTGTTACCAGTGGCTGCTGCCAGTGGCGAT
AAGTCGTGTCTTACCGGGTTGGACTCAAGACGATAGTTACCGGATAAGGCGCAGCGGTCGGGCTGAACGG
GGGGTTCGTGCACACAGCCCAGCTTGGAGCGAACGACCTACACCGAACTGAGATACCTACAGCGTGAGCT
ATGAGAAAGCGCCACGCTTCCCGAAGGGAGAAAGGCGGACAGGTATCCGGTAAGCGGCAGGGTCGGAACA
GGAGAGCGCACGAGGGAGCTTCCAGGGGGAAACGCCTGGTATCTTTATAGTCCTGTCGGGTTTCGCCACC
TCTGACTTGAGCGTCGATTTTTGTGATGCTCGTCAGGGGGGCGGAGCCTATGGAAAAACGCCAGCAACGC
GGCCTTTTTACGGTTCCTGGCCTTTTGCTGGCCTTTTGCTCACATGTTCTTTCCTGCGTTATCCCCTGAT
TCTGTGGATAACCGTATTACCGCCTTTGAGTGAGCTGATACCGCTCGCCGCAGCCGAACGACCGAGCGCA
GCGAGTCAGTGAGCGAGGAAGCGGAAGAGCGCCCAATACGCAAACCGCCTCTCCCCGCGCGTTGGCCGAT
TCATTAATGCAGCTGGCACGACAGGTTTCCCGACTGGAAAGCGGGCAGTGAGCGCAACGCAATTAATGTG
AGTTAGCTCACTCATTAGGCACCCCAGGCTTTACACTTTATGCTTCCGGCTCGTATGTTGTGTGGAATTG
TGAGCGGATAACAATTTCACACAGGAAACAGCTATGACCATGATTACGCCAAGCGCGCAATTAACCCTCA
CTAAAGGGAACAAAAGCTGGAGCTGCAAGCTTAATGTAGTCTTATGCAATACTCTTGTAGTCTTGCAACA
TGGTAACGATGAGTTAGCAACATGCCTTACAAGGAGAGAAAAAGCACCGTGCATGCCGATTGGTGGAAGT
AAGGTGGTACGATCGTGCCTTATTAGGAAGGCAACAGACGGGTCTGACATGGATTGGACGAACCACTGAA
TTGCCGCATTGCAGAGATATTGTATTTAAGTGCCTAGCTCGATACATAAACGGGTCTCTCTGGTTAGACC
AGATCTGAGCCTGGGAGCTCTCTGGCTAACTAGGGAACCCACTGCTTAAGCCTCAATAAAGCTTGCCTTG
AGTGCTTCAAGTAGTGTGTGCCCGTCTGTTGTGTGACTCTGGTAACTAGAGATCCCTCAGACCCTTTTAG
TCAGTGTGGAAAATCTCTAGCAGTGGCGCCCGAACAGGGACTTGAAAGCGAAAGGGAAACCAGAGGAGCT
CTCTCGACGCAGGACTCGGCTTGCTGAAGCGCGCACGGCAAGAGGCGAGGGGCGGCGACTGGTGAGTACG
CCAAAAATTTTGACTAGCGGAGGCTAGAAGGAGAGAGATGGGTGCGAGAGCGTCAGTATTAAGCGGGGGA
GAATTAGATCGCGATGGGAAAAAATTCGGTTAAGGCCAGGGGGAAAGAAAAAATATAAATTAAAACATAT
AGTATGGGCAAGCAGGGAGCTAGAACGATTCGCAGTTAATCCTGGCCTGTTAGAAACATCAGAAGGCTGT
AGACAAATACTGGGACAGCTACAACCATCCCTTCAGACAGGATCAGAAGAACTTAGATCATTATATAATA
CAGTAGCAACCCTCTATTGTGTGCATCAAAGGATAGAGATAAAAGACACCAAGGAAGCTTTAGACAAGAT
AGAGGAAGAGCAAAACAAAAGTAAGACCACCGCACAGCAAGCGGCCGCTGATCTTCAGACCTGGAGGAGG
AGATATGAGGGACAATTGGAGAAGTGAATTATATAAATATAAAGTAGTAAAAATTGAACCATTAGGAGTA
GCACCCACCAAGGCAAAGAGAAGAGTGGTGCAGAGAGAAAAAAGAGCAGTGGGAATAGGAGCTTTGTTCC
TTGGGTTCTTGGGAGCAGCAGGAAGCACTATGGGCGCAGCGTCAATGACGCTGACGGTACAGGCCAGACA
ATTATTGTCTGGTATAGTGCAGCAGCAGAACAATTTGCTGAGGGCTATTGAGGCGCAACAGCATCTGTTG
CAACTCACAGTCTGGGGCATCAAGCAGCTCCAGGCAAGAATCCTGGCTGTGGAAAGATACCTAAAGGATC
AACAGCTCCTGGGGATTTGGGGTTGCTCTGGAAAACTCATTTGCACCACTGCTGTGCCTTGGAATGCTAG
TTGGAGTAATAAATCTCTGGAACAGATTTGGAATCACACGACCTGGATGGAGTGGGACAGAGAAATTAAC
AATTACACAAGCTTAATACACTCCTTAATTGAAGAATCGCAAAACCAGCAAGAAAAGAATGAACAAGAAT
TATTGGAATTAGATAAATGGGCAAGTTTGTGGAATTGGTTTAACATAACAAATTGGCTGTGGTATATAAA
ATTATTCATAATGATAGTAGGAGGCTTGGTAGGTTTAAGAATAGTTTTTGCTGTACTTTCTATAGTGAAT
AGAGTTAGGCAGGGATATTCACCATTATCGTTTCAGACCCACCTCCCAACCCCGAGGGGACCCAGAGAGG
GCCTATTTCCCATGATTCCTTCATATTTGCATATACGATACAAGGCTGTTAGAGAGATAATTAGAATTAA
TTTGACTGTAAACACAAAGATATTAGTACAAAATACGTGACGTAGAAAGTAATAATTTCTTGGGTAGTTT
GCAGTTTTAAAATTATGTTTTAAAATGGACTATCATATGCTTACCGTAACTTGAAAGTATTTCGATTTCT
TGGCTTTATATATCTTGTGGAAAGGACGAAACACCGATAGATGCGATCCACCAGTTGTTTTAGAGCTAGA
AATAGCAAGTTAAAATAAGGCTAGTCCGTTATCAACTTGAAAAAGTGGCACCGAGTCGGTGCTTTTTTAA
GCTTGGCGTAACTAGATCTTGAGACAAATGGCAGTATTCATCCACAATTTTAAAAGAAAAGGGGGGATTG
GGGGGTACAGTGCAGGGGAAAGAATAGTAGACATAATAGCAACAGACATACAAACTAAAGAATTACAAAA
ACAAATTACAAAAATTCAAAATTTTCGGGTTTATTACAGGGACAGCAGAGATCCACTTTGGCGCCGGCTC
GAGGGGG
