>Addgene plasmid #76630 | STK38L gRNA (BRDN0001149450) | depositor partial sequence | sequence record 144090 | Target Sequence
ATAGATGCGATCCACCAGTT
