>Addgene plasmid #76630 | STK38L gRNA (BRDN0001149450) | addgene partial sequence | sequence record 186199 | hU6-F
TAGAAAGTAATAATTTCTTGGGTAGTTTGCAGTTTTAAAATTATGTTTTAAAATGGACTATCATATGCTT
ACCGTAACTTGAAAGTATTTCGATTTCTTGGCTTTATATATCTTGTGGAAAGGACGAAACACCGATAGAT
GCGATCCACCAGTTGTTTTAGAGCTAGAAATAGCAAGTTAAAATAAGGCTAGTCCGTTATCAACTTGAAA
AAGTGGCACCGAGTCGGTGCTTTTTTAAGCTTGGCGTAACTAGATCTTGAGACAAATGGCAGTATTCATC
CACAATTTTAAAAGAAAAGGGGGGATTGGGGGGTACAGTGCAGGGGAAAGAATAGTAGACATAATAGCAA
CAGACATACAAACTAAAGAATTACAAAAACAAATTACAAAAATTCAAAATTTTCGGGTTTATTACAGGGA
CAGCAGAGATCCACTTTGGCGCCGGCTCGAGGGGGCCCGGGTGCAAAGATGGATAAAGTTTTAAACAGAG
AGGAATCTTTGCAGCTAATGGACCTTCTAGGTCTTGAAAGGAGTGGGAATTGGCTCCGGTGCCCGTCAGT
GGGCAGAGCG
